Addgene plasmid #121131: Tol2-lyzC-mcherry-2a-CDK2
Purpose: neutrophil specific expression
Depositing lab: Qing Deng. Depositing organization: Purdue University. Publication: Phenotypical microRNA screen reveals a noncanonical role of CDK2 in regulating neutrophil migration. Hsu AY, Wang D, Liu S, Lu J, Syahirah R, Bennin DA, Huttenlocher A, Umulis DM, Wan J, Deng Q. Proc Natl Acad Sci U S A. 2019 Aug 26. pii: 1905221116. doi: 10.1073/pnas.1905221116. PubMed 31451657.
Backbone
  Vector backbone: tol2 insertion
  Backbone size w/o insert (bp): 8500
  Vector type: Bacterial Expression
Growth in bacteria
  Bacterial resistance: Ampicillin, 100 μg/mL
  Growth temperature: 37°C
  Growth strain: DH5alpha
  Copy number: Unknown
Gene/Insert
  Gene/Insert name: dre-WT CDK2
  Species: D. rerio (zebrafish)
  Insert size (bp): 1668
  Entrez Gene: cdk2 (a.k.a. wu:fa10c0, wu:fa10c02, zgc:56598, zgc:77684)
  Promoter: neutrophil specific lyzC
  Tag / fusion protein: mcherry-2a (N terminal on insert)
  Cloning method: Gateway Cloning
  Sequencing primers: 5′ M13 forward
Terms and licenses: Academic/Nonprofit Terms; Industry Terms: Not Available to Industry
How to cite: Tol2-lyzC-mcherry-2a-CDK2 was a gift from Qing Deng (Addgene plasmid # 121131 ; http://n2t.net/addgene:121131 ; RRID:Addgene_121131)
