[The description below was written by a language model from this plasmid's Addgene catalogue record and pLannotate feature annotations shown in this document.]
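Description:
Tol2-lyzC-mcherry-2a-CDK2 is a Tol2 transposon-based transgenesis plasmid for neutrophil-specific expression of wild-type zebrafish Cdk2. The catalogue lists the vector type as bacterial expression, but the Tol2 insertion backbone, the lyzC promoter and the stated purpose indicate that bacteria serve only for propagation. The backbone is pBluescript-derived, carrying a high-copy ColE1/pUC origin, an f1 origin, and a β-lactamase gene for ampicillin selection, along with remnants of the lac promoter/operator, lacZα and flanking T3/T7 promoters. The Tol2 arms themselves are not annotated in the feature table, although unannotated stretches flank the expression cassette.

The cassette was assembled by multisite Gateway cloning, as shown by the attB4, attB1 and attB2 recombination scars. The roughly 2.4 kb unannotated region between attB4 and attB1 occupies the 5′ element position and presumably holds the lyzC (lysozyme C) promoter named in the record, which restricts expression to neutrophils. Downstream of attB1 lies a single open reading frame encoding mCherry, a P2A peptide and cdk2. The automated annotation matched the cdk2 coding region to the goldfish orthologue, but the record identifies it as the D. rerio gene. Ribosomal skipping at the P2A yields separate red fluorescent protein and Cdk2, so mCherry marks expressing cells without being fused to the kinase. An SV40 polyadenylation signal follows attB2, though it is annotated on the reverse strand relative to the coding sequence.

Constructs of this type are typically co-delivered with Tol2 transposase into zebrafish embryos for genomic integration. The associated publication concerns a noncanonical role of CDK2 in regulating neutrophil migration, consistent with use for overexpressing Cdk2 in labelled neutrophils in vivo.
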