Features (pLannotate 1.2.2; 24 found; start..end, strand, type, name):
    704..744     -  misc_feature   MCS (fragment): pBluescript multiple cloning site
    757..775     -  promoter       T3 promoter: promoter for bacteriophage T3 RNA polymerase
    820..836     -  protein_bind   lac operator: The lac repressor binds to the lac operator to inhibit transcription in E. coli. This inhibition can be relieved by adding lactose or isopropyl-β-D-thiogalactopyranoside (IPTG). lac repressor encoded by lacI
    844..874     -  promoter       lac promoter: promoter for the E. coli lac operon
    889..910     -  protein_bind   CAP binding site: CAP binding activates transcription in the presence of cAMP. E. coli catabolite activator protein
    923..1015    -  CDS            lacI (fragment): lac repressor; lacI; The lac repressor binds to the lac operator to inhibit transcription in E. coli. This inhibition can be relieved by adding lactose or isopropyl-β-D-thiogalactopyranoside (IPTG).
   1198..1786    -  rep_origin     ori: high-copy-number ColE1/pMB1/pBR322/pUC origin of replication
   1957..2817    -  CDS            AmpR: β-lactamase; bla; confers resistance to ampicillin, carbenicillin, and related antibiotics
   2818..2922    -  promoter       AmpR promoter: bla
   2975..3403    -  rep_origin     f1 ori (sequence partly withheld): f1 bacteriophage origin of replication; arrow indicates direction of (+) strand synthesis
   3408..3563    -  CDS            lacZα (fragment): LacZα fragment of β-galactosidase; lacZ fragment
   3571..3589    +  promoter       T7 promoter: promoter for bacteriophage T7 RNA polymerase
   4265..4285    +  protein_bind   attB4: mutant version of attB; core recombination site for the Gateway® BP reaction BP Clonase™
   6689..6709    +  protein_bind   attB1: mutant version of attB; core recombination site for the Gateway® BP reaction BP Clonase™
   6712..6732    -  CDS            lacZα (fragment): LacZα fragment of β-galactosidase; lacZ fragment
   6740..6758    +  promoter       T7 promoter: promoter for bacteriophage T7 RNA polymerase
   6767..6793    -  misc_feature   MCS (fragment): pBluescript multiple cloning site
   6820..7527    +  CDS            mCherry: mCherry is a basic (constitutively fluorescent) red fluorescent protein published in 2004, derived from Discosoma sp.. It is reported to be a very rapidly-maturing monomer with low acid sensitivity.
   7537..7593    +  CDS            P2A: 2A peptide from porcine teschovirus-1 polyprotein Eukaryotic ribosomes fail to insert a peptide bond between the Gly and Pro residues, yielding separate polypeptides.
   7594..8487    +  CDS            cdk2: CDK2_CARAU - Experimental evidence at protein level: Swiss-Prot protein existence level 1. Involved in the control of the cell cycle. Interacts with cyclins A, B1, B3, D, or E. Activity of CDK2 is maximal during S phase and G2 (By similarity). From Carassius auratus (Goldfish).
   8505..8530    -  misc_feature   MCS (fragment): pBluescript multiple cloning site
   8553..8571    -  promoter       T3 promoter: promoter for bacteriophage T3 RNA polymerase
   8600..8621    -  protein_bind   attB2 (fragment): mutant version of attB; recombination site for the Gateway® BP reaction BP Clonase™
   8629..8763    -  polyA_signal   SV40 poly(A) signal: SV40 polyadenylation signal
>Addgene plasmid #121131 | Tol2-lyzC-mcherry-2a-CDK2 | addgene full sequence | sequence record 235817 | Addgene NGS Result
GTAAAACAAAATACTTAATGTACTTACCTCAATATGCTTCCTTAGGTTTGATGGCGAACTTTTGAAGGCC
GATATTTCTTTATTAAGCGGGAGACAGAGGACACATTTCATCTTGAATGAATCTTTATTTACACCACTTA
AAGAAAAGAATTCGCGAAGATACGGCCACGGGTGCTCTTGATCCTGTGGCTGATTTTGGACTGTGCTGCT
CGCAGCTGCTGATGAATCACATACTTCCTCCATTTTCTTCCACTGATTGACTGTTATAATTTCCCTAATT
TCCAGGTCAAGGTGCTGTGCATTGTGGTAATAGATGTGACATGACGTCACTTCCAAAGGACCAATGAACA
TGTCTGACCAATTTCATATAATGTGAAAACGATTTTCATAGGCAGAATAAATAACATTTAAATTAAACTG
GGCATCAGCGCAATTCAATTGGTTTGGTAATAGCAAGGGAAAATAGAATGAAGTGATCTCCAAAAAATAA
GTACTTTTTGACTGTAAATAAAATTGTAAGGAGTAAAAAGTACTTTTTTTTCTAAAAAAATGTAATTAAG
TAAAAGTAAAAGTATTGATTTTTAATTGTACTCAAGTAAAGTAAAAATCCCCAAAAATAATACTTAAGTA
CAGTAATCAAGTAAAATTACTCAAGTACTTTACACCTCTGGTTCTTGACCCCCTACCTTCAGCAAGCCCA
GCAGATCCACTAGTTCTAGAGCGGCCGCCACCGCGGTGGAGCTCCAGCTTTTGTTCCCTTTAGTGAGGGT
TAATTGCGCGCTTGGCGTAATCATGGTCATAGCTGTTTCCTGTGTGAAATTGTTATCCGCTCACAATTCC
ACACAACATACGAGCCGGAAGCATAAAGTGTAAAGCCTGGGGTGCCTAATGAGTGAGCTAACTCACATTA
ATTGCGTTGCGCTCACTGCCCGCTTTCCAGTCGGGAAACCTGTCGTGCCAGCTGCATTAATGAATCGGCC
AACGCGCGGGGAGAGGCGGTTTGCGTATTGGGCGCTCTTCCGCTTCCTCGCTCACTGACTCGCTGCGCTC
GGTCGTTCGGCTGCGGCGAGCGGTATCAGCTCACTCAAAGGCGGTAATACGGTTATCCACAGAATCAGGG
GATAACGCAGGAAAGAACATGTGAGCAAAAGGCCAGCAAAAGGCCAGGAACCGTAAAAAGGCCGCGTTGC
TGGCGTTTTTCCATAGGCTCCGCCCCCCTGACGAGCATCACAAAAATCGACGCTCAAGTCAGAGGTGGCG
AAACCCGACAGGACTATAAAGATACCAGGCGTTTCCCCCTGGAAGCTCCCTCGTGCGCTCTCCTGTTCCG
ACCCTGCCGCTTACCGGATACCTGTCCGCCTTTCTCCCTTCGGGAAGCGTGGCGCTTTCTCATAGCTCAC
GCTGTAGGTATCTCAGTTCGGTGTAGGTCGTTCGCTCCAAGCTGGGCTGTGTGCACGAACCCCCCGTTCA
GCCCGACCGCTGCGCCTTATCCGGTAACTATCGTCTTGAGTCCAACCCGGTAAGACACGACTTATCGCCA
CTGGCAGCAGCCACTGGTAACAGGATTAGCAGAGCGAGGTATGTAGGCGGTGCTACAGAGTTCTTGAAGT
GGTGGCCTAACTACGGCTACACTAGAAGAACAGTATTTGGTATCTGCGCTCTGCTGAAGCCAGTTACCTT
CGGAAAAAGAGTTGGTAGCTCTTGATCCGGCAAACAAACCACCGCTGGTAGCGGTGGTTTTTTTGTTTGC
AAGCAGCAGATTACGCGCAGAAAAAAAGGATCTCAAGAAGATCCTTTGATCTTTTCTACGGGGTCTGACG
CTCAGTGGAACGAAAACTCACGTTAAGGGATTTTGGTCATGAGATTATCAAAAAGGATCTTCACCTAGAT
CCTTTTAAATTAAAAATGAAGTTTTAAATCAATCTAAAGTATATATGAGTAAACTTGGTCTGACAGTTAC
CAATGCTTAATCAGTGAGGCACCTATCTCAGCGATCTGTCTATTTCGTTCATCCATAGTTGCCTGACTCC
CCGTCGTGTAGATAACTACGATACGGGAGGGCTTACCATCTGGCCCCAGTGCTGCAATGATACCGCGAGA
CCCACGCTCACCGGCTCCAGATTTATCAGCAATAAACCAGCCAGCCGGAAGGGCCGAGCGCAGAAGTGGT
CCTGCAACTTTATCCGCCTCCATCCAGTCTATTAATTGTTGCCGGGAAGCTAGAGTAAGTAGTTCGCCAG
TTAATAGTTTGCGCAACGTTGTTGCCATTGCTACAGGCATCGTGGTGTCACGCTCGTCGTTTGGTATGGC
TTCATTCAGCTCCGGTTCCCAACGATCAAGGCGAGTTACATGATCCCCCATGTTGTGCAAAAAAGCGGTT
AGCTCCTTCGGTCCTCCGATCGTTGTCAGAAGTAAGTTGGCCGCAGTGTTATCACTCATGGTTATGGCAG
CACTGCATAATTCTCTTACTGTCATGCCATCCGTAAGATGCTTTTCTGTGACTGGTGAGTACTCAACCAA
GTCATTCTGAGAATAGTGTATGCGGCGACCGAGTTGCTCTTGCCCGGCGTCAATACGGGATAATACCGCG
CCACATAGCAGAACTTTAAAAGTGCTCATCATTGGAAAACGTTCTTCGGGGCGAAAACTCTCAAGGATCT
TACCGCTGTTGAGATCCAGTTCGATGTAACCCACTCGTGCACCCAACTGATCTTCAGCATCTTTTACTTT
CACCAGCGTTTCTGGGTGAGCAAAAACAGGAAGGCAAAATGCCGCAAAAAAGGGAATAAGGGCGACACGG
AAATGTTGAATACTCATACTCTTCCTTTTTCAATATTATTGAAGCATTTATCAGGGTTATTGTCTCATGA
GCGGATACATATTTGAATGTATTTAGAAAAATAAACAAATAGGGGTTCCGCGCACATTTCCCCGAAAAGT
GCCACCTAAATTGTAAGCGTTAATATTTTGTTAAAATTCGCGTTAAATTTTTGTTAAATCAGCTCATTTT
TTAACCAATAGGCCGAAATCGGCAAAATCCCTTATAAATCAAAAGAATAGACCGAGATAGGGT
[37 nt withheld, positions 3074-3110]
AAAGAACGTGGACTCCAACGTCAAAGG
[49 nt withheld, positions 3138-3186]
T
[91 nt withheld, positions 3188-3278]
G
[124 nt withheld, positions 3280-3403]
CCCATTCGCCATTCAGGCTGCGCAACTGTTGGGAAGGGCGATCGGTGCGGGCCTCTTCGCTATTACGCCA
GCTGGCGAAAGGGGGATGTGCTGCAAGGCGATTAAGTTGGGTAACGCCAGGGTTTTCCCAGTCACGACGT
TGTAAAACGACGGCCAGTGAGCGCGCGTAATACGACTCACTATAGGGCGAATTGGGTACAGGTCATTGCA
CAACACCAGAAATGCCCTCTGATCTGCAAAAGACGTGAATATCTGTTCAGACACCCATATCCACTCTGTT
CCACACAGGTCAGAGGTTTGTCCAGGAGTTCTTGACAGAGGTGTAAAAAGTACTCAAAAATTTTACTCAA
GTGAAAGTACAAGTACTTAGGGAAAATTTTACTCAATTAAAAGTAAAAGTATCTGGCTAGAATCTTACTT
GAGTAAAAGTAAAAAAGTACTCCATTAAAATTGTACTTGAGTATTAAGGAAGTAAAAGTAAAAGCAAGAA
AGAAAACTAGAGATTCTTGTTTAAGCTTTTAATCTCAAAAAACATTAAATGAAATGCATACAAGGTTTTA
TCCTGCTTTAGAACTGTTTGTATTTAATTATCAAACTATAAGACAGACAATCTAATGCCAGTACACGCTA
CTCAAAGTTGTAAAACCTCAGATTTAACTTCAGTAGAAGCTGATTCTCAAAATTGTTAGTGTCAAGCCTA
GCTCTTTTGGGGCTGAAAAGCAATCCTGCAGTGCTGAAAAGCCTCTCACAGGCAGCCGATGCGGGAAGAG
GTGTATTAGTCTTGATAGAGAGGCTGCAAATAGCAGGAAACGTGAGCAGAGACTCCCTGGTGTCTGAAAC
ACAGGCCAGATGGGCCGATATCAACTTTGTATAGAAAAGTTGGCTCCGAATTCGCCCTTAAAACTCGAGA
GTTTGACTTGGGTTGATTATAGCAAATAGTGGAACACAAACAGATTTTGAAATATTCTTGCAAATTTATT
TATTAAATCCATTCAAATATTGTCATTTTTTGTACTGTGTAATTTATATTGATTTGCTCATACAATATTT
ACATTTCGCTTAAACAATACACTATTATTTATATTTAAAAATAGCTATATATAAATCAAATGTATAGCTC
TTTTTTACACAATTAATCAAAGCTAAAATATTTGTCACACAAATACAGTAAGCCACTTCACAATGATATC
TTCAAAATCTGTGCTTGACTGAATCATTTCATTTATTGTTTTGTAATTCACATTATACCTTACGTTCTCC
AGGCACAGTTTGAATTGTTGATAAATGAAGATAATACATCTGATTTAATTAGTCTCCTTTGTTTATAATA
ACTTTAATCTAATTTGATAGTAATAATTCCAGCAATACATCCATTACAATAAAAATCGCTTTTTTATTTT
GCACATTAGTTTGCCGGTATTTGTTTAAAGTTTCACCATACTTTTAAATCATGTGCTATTTGAAAAGGGC
TGTTATGACTGGAATTAAATGTTTTTTTTTATATCAGTGTTTTAGATTGAAGTACAATATTTATAGGTAA
AATTCACCAGCATATGCTTAAAGATAGCCATGCTCCAGGTCCTTGTGTCCTTCTAAGGTCTGTTTGTGGT
TTAAGCTGTTTGTTGACACACGCTTGTCTTCTCCATTTTTCTGTGAAGTTATTGTCAGTTTATTGCACAC
TGGGTTGCATTAAGCTGCAGTTTTTTCACAACAGTTTTCCACATTGTAACAGTCAGTCTCCAAATTATTC
CATCAGTCCTCAAATTTAGTCATTTGAGGCCATGAAAACACTTAAAACTACATGAAGGTAGTTTGGCATT
AGGTTTTAGACTTGTTCTTGTTTGGCATATTGCAACCTGTGTAAAAATGATTTGATTTTTATTTTTTTTT
TTTTTTTTTCAGAAAGAAACGGTCCAAAAAGAGTTATGTGAACATTTATCCATGTGTTTAATGTTTTTTA
AATTAAAAAAAAACATTTTTATTAAACCACTTGTGACTAAACCTTTTTTAGTTATTCTATTTTGTGACGA
GTCTGAATGGCCAAAGTACTCTTGAATCCAAAATCTTTATAGTAAAATGTTTAATCTTACTTGCAGTGTT
GGGTATAATTTGTAACAAAGTTGAATTCCATATCTGCTGAGTGAAAAAGTAAAGTAAGAGATTGCTGTAA
ATATTTAGGTTATTTATTTATTAATACAATATAGAAAGTAACAAAACACAATGTAAAAAATCAATAAAGA
AAGTAAATATTAAAAGTAATGATAAACTAATGATGTAAACAATATTAGCAACAAAGTTTGTACAATTCAG
GGAGGGTAAAGAATTTCACCTAATAGTCAAACTCTGTATTAAATAATATAAAATCTTTGTTCTTAGTCTG
AAGAGGAGACTGTGAGAGAAAGCTTACTGGTTGTTAAATTAGAAAATTTGTAACTTGCAGATTAAAATGA
TTTAAATAATTTTATAAAGGCCATGTTTGAAACAAATGTAAAAACATAATAAATGTTAAGAATTTCAGAT
ATTGAGATTTTACAATTTAAAAAAAGCAATAAAGTAATAGCAGAGACCTACACTCTTAAAGTAAATTACC
CAACTCTGCTTACTAGTAACTTTTGGAATAGTTACTAGTATCCATTGAACAAATACTAGAATCTAATTAA
ATTGTGTGAGTGTCCAATGAAAAGATTCTTGTATTTAAAACAGTACCAGTATCTATATATGTACAAAATT
TAGTGCTAGCAAAATGCAAATAAATACTACTGCATATAATGGATTGCATTGTAAATCGACTCGCCATAAT
ACATTTATTTCCTATTTTTACTTTTAACAAAAAATAAGTTCACTGAGTATTTCATGTCATTAAATCGCAT
TAAACCTCTTGCATGCTTTATGTACACTAGTGCAGTTCGCTAAATGACCACCGGTGTCACTAATAACACG
ATCGTTTCTGAATTCTGCATTAAACGCCATTTATACGTTGCTCTTATTAGTAAACAATTTCTCCATCATG
AGCTCGACCAGTATTGCATATTTCATCCTCTTAAATCCAGAGTTGTTTCTTTTAATCACTTTCTCTTCAT
GATAAAAGCAGTTTTTGGTTTTCAGAAGTTTACAACAAACCCAGTCAGTTATTGCCTCAGCAAACACTGG
AGCAACTGCACACTTGTGAAAAGCTTCTTGCGAAACACAAACCTTTCTCTGGACTTATAAATAAAGGCAT
TCAGCAGCTCCACCATACACCTCCACTGGTCTTGATAAAGGGATCCTTTAAGGGCGAATTCGACCCAAGT
TTGTACAAAAAAGCAGGCTTGTAAAACGACGGCCAGTGAGCGCGCGTAATACGACTCACTATAGGGCGAA
TTGGGTACCGGGCCCCCCCTCGAGGTCGACTCAGCAGTGATACAGGTACCGCCACCATGGTGAGCAAGGG
CGAGGAGGATAACATGGCCATCATCAAGGAGTTCATGCGCTTCAAGGTGCACATGGAGGGCTCCGTGAAC
GGCCACGAGTTCGAGATCGAGGGCGAGGGCGAGGGCCGCCCCTACGAGGGCACCCAGACCGCCAAGCTGA
AGGTGACCAAGGGTGGCCCCCTGCCCTTCGCCTGGGACATCCTGTCCCCTCAGTTCATGTACGGCTCCAA
GGCCTACGTGAAGCACCCCGCCGACATCCCCGACTACTTGAAGCTGTCCTTCCCCGAGGGCTTCAAGTGG
GAGCGCGTGATGAACTTCGAGGACGGCGGCGTGGTGACCGTGACCCAGGACTCCTCCCTGCAGGACGGCG
AGTTCATCTACAAGGTGAAGCTGCGCGGCACCAACTTCCCCTCCGACGGCCCCGTAATGCAGAAGAAGAC
CATGGGCTGGGAGGCCTCCTCCGAGCGGATGTACCCCGAGGACGGCGCCCTGAAGGGCGAGATCAAGCAG
AGGCTGAAGCTGAAGGACGGCGGCCACTACGACGCTGAGGTCAAGACCACCTACAAGGCCAAGAAGCCCG
TGCAGCTGCCCGGCGCCTACAACGTCAACATCAAGTTGGACATCACCTCCCACAACGAGGACTACACCAT
CGTGGAACAGTACGAACGCGCCGAGGGCCGCCACTCCACCGGCGGCATGGACGAGCTGTACAAGGGATCT
GGAGCCACGAACTTCTCTCTGTTAAAGCAAGCAGGAGACGTGGAAGAAAACCCCGGTCCTATGGAGTCTT
TTCAGAAAGTGGAGAAGATCGGAGAGGGAACATACGGAGTGGTTTATAAAGCCAAAAATAAAGTTACAGG
AGAAACTGTCGCGCTGAAGAAAATCCGATTAGATACGGAAACTGAAGGTGTTCCCAGCACTGCCATTCGT
GAGATCTCTCTGCTAAAAGAGCTCAATCACCCTAACATAGTCAAGTTGCGTGATGTGATACACACTGAAA
ATAAACTTTACTTGGTGTTTGAGTTTCTTCACCAAGACCTGAAGAGGTTTATGGACTCGACGTCTGTCAG
TGGCATATCCTTGCCACTCGTGAAGAGTTACCTATTCCAGCTGCTCCAGGGATTGGCCTTCTGTCACTCC
CATCGTGTTCTTCACAGAGATCTTAAACCCCAGAATCTCCTCATCAACGCTCAGGGCGAGATCAAACTGG
CTGACTTTGGTTTGGCCAGAGCGTTCGGTGTACCTGTGCGGACTTATACACATGAGGTTGTAACTTTGTG
GTACAGAGCTCCAGAGATTCTCCTGGGATGTAAATATTATTCTACAGCTGTTGACATCTGGAGTTTGGGC
TGCATCTTTGCTGAAATGATTACTCGGAGGGCACTGTTTCCTGGAGACTCTGAAATAGATCAGCTCTTCC
GGATATTTCGAACTCTGGGCACTCCTGATGAGTCTATATGGCCTGGAGTTACATCAATGCCAGACTACAA
ACCCTCCTTTCCCAAATGGGCTCGACAGGACCTGTCTAAAGTGGTGCCTCCCCTTGATGAAGATGGCAGA
GACCTTCTCGGGCAAATGTTGACCTATGATCCAAACAAGAGGATCTCGGCAAAGAACGCTCTTGTTCATC
GGTTTTTCCGCGACGTCACCATGCCAGTGCCTCCTTTACGCCTATAATCATAATCAGCCATGGATCCACT
AGTTCTAGAGCGGCCGCGGTGGAGCTCCAGCTTTTGTTCCCTTTAGTGAGGGTTAATTGCGCGCTTGGCG
TAATCATGGTCATAGCACCCAGCTTTCTTGTACAAAGTTGATGTAGATCCAGACATGATAAGATACATTG
ATGAGTTTGGACAAACCACAACTAGAATGCAGTGAAAAAAATGCTTTATTTGTGAAATTTGTGATGCTAT
TGCTTTATTTGTAACCATTATAAGCTGCAATAAACAAGTTAACAACAACAATTGCATTCATTTTATGTTT
CAGGTTCAGGGGGAGGTGTGGGAGGTTTTTTAATTCGCGGCCGCGGCGCCAATGCATTGGGCCCTCGAGC
ATATGAGATCTGTCCCGATCTTTCTCTTCTGTGCTGTCAATTTAGAGTAGTTTTTGAGGTAATTTGGGTG
CATTCTCTGTAAAAACAACAAATAAATATTTATATTGTATGCAATAAATGTAACAATTACACATACACTC
TCTGATTACAGCATTAAAGGGTTAGTTCACCCAAAAATGAAAATAATGTCATTAATGACTCGCCCTCATG
TCGTTCCAAGCCCGTAAGACCTCCGTTCATCTTCAGAACACAGTTTAAGATATTTTAGATTTAGTCCGAG
AGCTTTCTGTGCCTCCATTGAGAATGTATGTACGGTATACTGTCCATGTCCAGAAAGGTAATAAAAACAT
CAAAGTAGTCCATGTGACATCAGTGGGTTAGTTAGAATTTTTTGAAGCATCGAATACATTTTGGTCCAAA
AATAACAAAACCTACGACTTTATTCGGCATTGTATTCTCTTCCGGGTCTGTTGTCAATCCGCGTTCACGA
CTTCGCAGTGACGCTACAATGCTGAATAAAGTCGTAGGTTTTGTTATTTTTGGACCAAAATGTATTTTCG
ATGCTTCAAATAATTCTACCTAACCCACTGATGTCACATGGACTACTTTGATGTTTTTATTACCTTTCTG
GACATGGACAGTATACCGTACATACATTTTCAGTGGAGGGACAGAAAGCTCTCGGACTAAATCTAAAATA
TCTTAAACTGTGTTCCGAAGATGAACGGAGGTGTTACGGGCTTGGAACGACATGAGGGTGAGTCATTAAT
GACATCTTTTCATTTTTGGGTGAACTAACCCTTTAATAAAACTGACATTTGCAGCCAATTGCACACTTTA
TAATGTTAAATACTTGTTGATTTTAGAAATACAGTAGCATTTAGTGACAATCAAACATTAATTTTATTTC
TGATTATATTGACAAAAACACAGGACTGTAAGGCTGACATGACAGGGTGAATTGATTTCATTACATTAGT
TTTGATGGTAACACTTTTACAATAAGGTTCGTTAGTTAACTACATTAGTTAACATGAACTAATAATGAAC
TGCACGTATACATGTTAATTTCAACATTTACTAATACTTTATATCTTGTTAACATTAGTTAATGCACTGT
GAACTAACATGAACAAACAATGAACATCTGTATTTCTATTAACTAACGTTAACAAAGATTAACAGATACA
GTAACAAATGTATTGCTCATGGTTATTTAATGTTAGTTAATACATGAACTAATCAACCTCATTGTAAAGT
GTTACCGTTTTGACAATACAACATGTTTGGAAAAAAATTTCTCGCTTGGTTTTCTTGTGTTTTGCATGAA
TTCAAACACAATGAGAGCACGGAATGATAATGATTATTCAAAGCTGCAATAGGCGCCAAATTTCCCGTGG
ACCTAACGTTACCAATTACAAATGCATTTTAGCATTTTATTACGTGAGCCTTATATTGTCAATCGCATGC
ATTAGTGAAAATAGGCCTACTACACATATAAAAGGCGCGCCATCAACGTCAAAACATGCACACC
